>Addgene plasmid #201940 | pAG416GAL-DENV_NS3-GS-NS2B | addgene full sequence | sequence record 402859 | Addgene NGS Result
TTGAGATCCTTTTTTTCTGCGCGTAATCTGCTGCTTGCAAACAAAAAAACCACCGCTACCAGCGGTGGTT
TGTTTGCCGGATCAAGAGCTACCAACTCTTTTTCCGAAGGTAACTGGCTTCAGCAGAGCGCAGATACCAA
ATACTGTTCTTCTAGTGTAGCCGTAGTTAGGCCACCACTTCAAGAACTCTGTAGCACCGCCTACATACCT
CGCTCTGCTAATCCTGTTACCAGTGGCTGCTGCCAGTGGCGATAAGTCGTGTCTTACCGGGTTGGACTCA
AGACGATAGTTACCGGATAAGGCGCAGCGGTCGGGCTGAACGGGGGGTTCGTGCACACAGCCCAGCTTGG
AGCGAACGACCTACACCGAACTGAGATACCTACAGCGTGAGCTATGAGAAAGCGCCACGCTTCCCGAAGG
GAGAAAGGCGGACAGGTATCCGGTAAGCGGCAGGGTCGGAACAGGAGAGCGCACGAGGGAGCTTCCAGGG
GGAAACGCCTGGTATCTTTATAGTCCTGTCGGGTTTCGCCACCTCTGACTTGAGCGTCGATTTTTGTGAT
GCTCGTCAGGGGGGCGGAGCCTATGGAAAAACGCCAGCAACGCGGCCTTTTTACGGTTCCTGGCCTTTTG
CTGGCCTTTTGCTCACATGTTCTTTCCTGCGTTATCCCCTGATTCTGTGGATAACCGTATTACCGCCTTT
GAGTGAGCTGATACCGCTCGCCGCAGCCGAACGACCGAGCGCAGCGAGTCAGTGAGCGAGGAAGCGGAAG
AGCGCCCAATACGCAAACCGCCTCTCCCCGCGCGTTGGCCGATTCATTAATGCAGCTGGCACGACAGGTT
TCCCGACTGGAAAGCGGGCAGTGAGCGCAACGCAATTAATGTGAGTTAGCTCACTCATTAGGCACCCCAG
GCTTTACACTTTATGCTTCCGGCTCGTATGTTGTGTGGAATTGTGAGCGGATAACAATTTCACACAGGAA
ACAGCTATGACCATGATTACGCCAAGCGCGCAATTAACCCTCACTAAAGGGAACAAAAGCTGGAGCTCTA
GTACGGATTAGAAGCCGCCGAGCGGGTGACAGCCCTCCGAAGGAAGACTCTCCTCCGTGCGTCCTCGTCT
TCACCGGTCGCGTTCCTGAAACGCAGATGTGCCTCGCGCCGCACTGCTCCGAACAATAAAGATTCTACAA
TACTAGCTTTTATGGTTATGAAGAGGAAAAATTGGCAGTAACCTGGCCCCACAAACCTTCAAATGAACGA
ATCAAATTAACAACCATAGGATGATAATGCGATTAGTTTTTTAGCCTTATTTCTGGGGTAATTAATCAGC
GAAGCGATGATTTTTGATCTATTAACAGATATATAAATGCAAAAACTGCATAACCACTTTAACTAATACT
TTCAACATTTTCGGTTTGTATTACTTCTTATTCAAATGTAATAAAAGTATCAACAAAAAATTGTTAATAT
ACCTCTATACTTTAACGTCAAGGAGAAAAAACCCCGGATTCTAGAACTAGTGGATCCCCCATCACAAGTT
TGTACAAAAAAGCAGGCTACAAAATGTCAGGAGTGCTATGGGACACACCCAGCCCTCCAGAAGTGGAAAG
AGCAGTCCTTGATGATGGCATTTATAGAATTCTCCAAAGAGGATTGTTGGGCAGGTCTCAAGTAGGAGTA
GGAGTTTTTCAAGAAGGCGTGTTCCACACAATGTGGCACGTCACCAGGGGAGCTGTCCTCATGTACCAAG
GGAAGAGACTGGAACCAAGTTGGGCCAGTGTCAAAAAAGACTTGATCTCATATGGAGGAGGTTGGAGGTT
TCAAGGATCCTGGAACGCGGGAGAAGAAGTGCAGGTGATTGCTGTTGAACCGGGGAAGAACCCCAAAAAT
GTACAGACAGCGCCGGGTACCTTCAAGACCCCTGAAGGCGAAGTTGGAGCCATAGCTCTAGACTTTAAAC
CCGGCACATCTGGATCTCCTATCGTGAACAGAGAGGGAAAAATAGTAGGTCTTTATGGAAATGGAGTGGT
GACAACAAGTGGTACCTACGTCAGTGCCATAGCTCAAGCTAAAGCATCACAAGAAGGGCCTCTACCAGAG
ATTGAGGACGAGGTGTTTGGAGGTGGAGGTTCAGGAGGTGGTGGAAGCTGGCCTCTCAATGAAGGAATTA
TGGCTGTTGGAATAGTTAGCATTCTTCTAAGTTCACTTCTCAAGAATGATGTGCCACTAGCTGGCCCACT
AATAGCTGGAGGCATGCTAATAGCATGTTATGTCATATCTGGAAGCTCGGCCGATTTATCACTGGAGAAA
GCGGCTGAGGTCTCCTGGGAAGAAGAAGCAGAACACTCTGGTGCCTCACACAACATACTAGTGGAGGTCC
AAGATGATGGAACCATGAAGATAAAGGATGAAGAGAGAGATGACACACTCACCATTCTCCTCAAAGCAAC
TCTGCTAGCAATCTCAGGGGTATACCCAATGTCAATACCGGCGACCCTCTTTGTGTGGTATTTTTGGCAG
AAAAAGAAACAGAGATAAAACCCAGCTTTCTTGTACAAAGTGGTGATGGGCTGCAGGAATTCGATATCAA
GCTTATCGATACCGTCGACCTCGAGTCATGTAATTAGTTATGTCACGCTTACATTCACGCCCTCCCCCCA
CATCCGCTCTAACCGAAAAGGAAGGAGTTAGACAACCTGAAGTCTAGGTCCCTATTTATTTTTTTATAGT
TATGTTAGTATTAAGAACGTTATTTATATTTCAAATTTTTCTTTTTTTTCTGTACAGACGCGTGTACGCA
TGTAACATTATACTGAAAACCTTGCTTGAGAAGGTTTTGGGACGCTCGAAGGCTTTAATTTGCGGCCGGT
ACCCAATTCGCCCTATAGTGAGTCGTATTACGCGCGCTCACTGGCCGTCGTTTTACAACGTCGTGACTGG
GAAAACCCTGGCGTTACCCAACTTAATCGCCTTGCAGCACATCCCCCTTTCGCCAGCTGGCGTAATAGCG
AAGAGGCCCGCACCGATCGCCCTTCCCAACAGTTGCGCAGCCTGAATGGCGAATGG
[124 nt withheld, positions 3067-3190]
C
[91 nt withheld, positions 3192-3282]
A
[49 nt withheld, positions 3284-3332]
CCTTTGACGTTGGAGTCCACGTTCTTT
[37 nt withheld, positions 3360-3396]
ACCCTATCTCGGTCTATTCTTTTGATTTATAAGGGATTTTGCCGATTTCGGCCTATTGGTTAAAAAATGA
GCTGATTTAACAAAAATTTAACGCGAATTTTAACAAAATATTAACGCTTACAATTTCCTGATGCGGTATT
TTCTCCTTACGCATCTGTGCGGTATTTCACACCGCATAGGGTAATAACTGATATAATTAAATTGAAGCTC
TAATTTGTGAGTTTAGTATACATGCATTTACTTATAATACAGTTTTTTAGTTTTGCTGGCCGCATCTTCT
CAAATATGCTTCCCAGCCTGCTTTTCTGTAACGTTCACCCTCTACCTTAGCATCCCTTCCCTTTGCAAAT
AGTCCTCTTCCAACAATAATAATGTCAGATCCTGTAGAGACCACATCATCCACGGTTCTATACTGTTGAC
CCAATGCGTCTCCCTTGTCATCTAAACCCACACCGGGTGTCATAATCAACCAATCGTAACCTTCATCTCT
TCCACCCATGTCTCTTTGAGCAATAAAGCCGATAACAAAATCTTTGTCGCTCTTCGCAATGTCAACAGTA
CCCTTAGTATATTCTCCAGTAGATAGGGAGCCCTTGCATGACAATTCTGCTAACATCAAAAGGCCTCTAG
GTTCCTTTGTTACTTCTTCTGCCGCCTGCTTCAAACCGCTAACAATACCTGGGCCCACCACACCGTGTGC
ATTCGTAATGTCTGCCCATTCTGCTATTCTGTATACACCCGCAGAGTACTGCAATTTGACTGTATTACCA
ATGTCAGCAAATTTTCTGTCTTCGAAGAGTAAAAAATTGTACTTGGCGGATAATGCCTTTAGCGGCTTAA
CTGTGCCCTCCATGGAAAAATCAGTCAAGATATCCACATGTGTTTTTAGTAAACAAATTTTGGGACCTAA
TGCTTCAACTAACTCCAGTAATTCCTTGGTGGTACGAACATCCAATGAAGCACACAAGTTTGTTTGCTTT
TCGTGCATGATATTAAATAGCTTGGCAGCAACAGGACTAGGATGAGTAGCAGCACGTTCCTTATATGTAG
CTTTCGACATGATTTATCTTCGTTTCCTGCAGGTTTTTGTTCTGTGCAGTTGGGTTAAGAATACTGGGCA
ATTTCATGTTTCTTCAACACTACATATGCGTATATATACCAATCTAAGTCTGTGCTCCTTCCTTCGTTCT
TCCTTCTGTTCGGAGATTACCGAATCAAAAAAATTTCAAGGAAACCGAAATCAAAAAAAAGAATAAAAAA
AAAATGATGAATTGAAAAGGTGGTATGGTGCACTCTCAGTACAATCTGCTCTGATGCCGCATAGTTAAGC
CAGCCCCGACACCCGCCAACACCCGCTGACGCGCCCTGACGGGCTTGTCTGCTCCCGGCATCCGCTTACA
GACAAGCTGTGACCGTCTCCGGGAGCTGCATGTGTCAGAGGTTTTCACCGTCATCACCGAAACGCGCGAG
ACGAAAGGGCCTCGTGATACGCCTATTTTTATAGGTTAATGTCATGATAATAATGGTTTCTTAGACGGAT
CGCTTGCCTGTAACTTACACGCGCCTCGTATCTTTTAATGATGGAATAATTTGGGAATTTACTCTGTGTT
TATTTATTTTTATGTTTTGTATTTGGATTTTAGAAAGTAAATAAAGAAGGTAGAAGAGTTACGGAATGAA
GAAAAAAAAATAAACAAAGGTTTAAAAAATTTCAACAAAAAGCGTACTTTACATATATATTTATTAGACA
AGAAAAGCAGATTAAATAGATATACATTCGATTAACGATAAGTAAAATGTAAAATCACAGGATTTTCGTG
TGTGGTCTTCTACACAGACAAGATGAAACAATTCGGCATTAATACCTGAGAGCAGGAAGAGCAAGATAAA
AGGTAGTATTTGTTGGCGATCCCCCTAGAGTCTTTTACATCTTCGGAAAACAAAAACTATTTTTTCTTTA
ATTTCTTTTTTTACTTTCTATTTTTAATTTATATATTTATATTAAAAAATTTAAATTATAATTATTTTTA
TAGCACGTGATGAAAAGGACCCAGGTGGCACTTTTCGGGGAAATGTGCGCGGAACCCCTATTTGTTTATT
TTTCTAAATACATTCAAATATGTATCCGCTCATGAGACAATAACCCTGATAAATGCTTCAATAATATTGA
AAAAGGAAGAGTATGAGTATTCAACATTTCCGTGTCGCCCTTATTCCCTTTTTTGCGGCATTTTGCCTTC
CTGTTTTTGCTCACCCAGAAACGCTGGTGAAAGTAAAAGATGCTGAAGATCAGTTGGGTGCACGAGTGGG
TTACATCGAACTGGATCTCAACAGCGGTAAGATCCTTGAGAGTTTTCGCCCCGAAGAACGTTTTCCAATG
ATGAGCACTTTTAAAGTTCTGCTATGTGGCGCGGTATTATCCCGTATTGACGCCGGGCAAGAGCAACTCG
GTCGCCGCATACACTATTCTCAGAATGACTTGGTTGAGTACTCACCAGTCACAGAAAAGCATCTTACGGA
TGGCATGACAGTAAGAGAATTATGCAGTGCTGCCATAACCATGAGTGATAACACTGCGGCCAACTTACTT
CTGACAACGATCGGAGGACCGAAGGAGCTAACCGCTTTTTTGCACAACATGGGGGATCATGTAACTCGCC
TTGATCGTTGGGAACCGGAGCTGAATGAAGCCATACCAAACGACGAGCGTGACACCACGATGCCTGTAGC
AATGGCAACAACGTTGCGCAAACTATTAACTGGCGAACTACTTACTCTAGCTTCCCGGCAACAATTAATA
GACTGGATGGAGGCGGATAAAGTTGCAGGACCACTTCTGCGCTCGGCCCTTCCGGCTGGCTGGTTTATTG
CTGATAAATCTGGAGCCGGTGAGCGTGGGTCTCGCGGTATCATTGCAGCACTGGGGCCAGATGGTAAGCC
CTCCCGTATCGTAGTTATCTACACGACGGGGAGTCAGGCAACTATGGATGAACGAAATAGACAGATCGCT
GAGATAGGTGCCTCACTGATTAAGCATTGGTAACTGTCAGACCAAGTTTACTCATATATACTTTAGATTG
ATTTAAAACTTCATTTTTAATTTAAAAGGATCTAGGTGAAGATCCTTTTTGATAATCTCATGACCAAAAT
CCCTTAACGTGAGTTTTCGTTCCACTGAGCGTCAGACCCCGTAGAAAAGATCAAAGGATCTTC
Features (pLannotate 1.2.2; 25 found; start..end, strand, type, name):
      1..589     +  rep_origin     ori: high-copy-number ColE1/pMB1/pBR322/pUC origin of replication
    772..864     +  CDS            lacI (fragment): lac repressor; lacI; The lac repressor binds to the lac operator to inhibit transcription in E. coli. This inhibition can be relieved by adding lactose or isopropyl-β-D-thiogalactopyranoside (IPTG).
    877..898     +  protein_bind   CAP binding site: CAP binding activates transcription in the presence of cAMP. E. coli catabolite activator protein
    913..943     +  promoter       lac promoter: promoter for the E. coli lac operon
    951..967     +  protein_bind   lac operator: The lac repressor binds to the lac operator to inhibit transcription in E. coli. This inhibition can be relieved by adding lactose or isopropyl-β-D-thiogalactopyranoside (IPTG). lac repressor encoded by lacI
   1012..1030    +  promoter       T3 promoter: promoter for bacteriophage T3 RNA polymerase
   1054..1495    +  promoter       GAL1 promoter: S. cerevisiae GAL1; inducible promoter, regulated by Gal4
   1510..1530    +  misc_feature   MCS (fragment): pBluescript multiple cloning site
   1534..1558    +  protein_bind   attB1: mutant version of attB; recombination site for the Gateway® BP reaction BP Clonase™
   1561..2118    +  CDS            POLG_DEN2T (fragment): Experimental evidence at protein level: Swiss-Prot protein existence level 1. [Serine protease NS3]: Displays three enzymatic activities: serine protease, NTPase and RNA helicase. NS3 serine protease, in association with NS2B, performs its autocleavage and cleaves the polyprotein at dibasic sites in the cytoplasm: C-prM, NS2A-NS2B, NS2B- NS3, NS3-NS4A, NS4A-2K and NS4B-NS5. NS3 RNA helicase binds RNA and unwinds dsRNA in the 3' to 5' direction. From Dengue virus type 2 (strain Tonga/EKB194/1974) (DENV-2).
   2104..2535    +  CDS            POLG_DEN1B (fragment): Experimental evidence at protein level: Swiss-Prot protein existence level 1. [RNA-directed RNA polymerase NS5]: Replicates the viral (+) and (-) genome, and performs the capping of genomes in the cytoplasm. NS5 methylates viral RNA cap at guanine N-7 and ribose 2'-O positions. Besides its role in RNA genome replication, also prevents the establishment of cellular antiviral state by blocking the interferon- alpha/beta (IFN-alpha/beta) signaling pathway. Inhibits host TYK2 and STAT2 phosphorylation, thereby preventing activation of JAK-STAT signaling pathway. From Dengue virus type 1 (strain Br
   2540..2564    -  protein_bind   attB2: mutant version of attB; recombination site for the Gateway® BP reaction BP Clonase™
   2568..2615    +  misc_feature   MCS (fragment): pBluescript multiple cloning site
   2616..2863    +  terminator     CYC1 terminator: S. cerevisiae CYC1; transcription terminator for CYC1
   2882..2900    -  promoter       T7 promoter: promoter for bacteriophage T7 RNA polymerase
   2908..3063    +  CDS            lacZα (fragment): LacZα fragment of β-galactosidase; lacZ fragment
   3067..3495    +  rep_origin     f1 ori (sequence partly withheld): f1 bacteriophage origin of replication; arrow indicates direction of (+) strand synthesis
   3523..3574    -  misc_feature   bom (fragment): basis of mobility region from pBR322
   3653..4456    -  CDS            URA3: orotidine-5'-phosphate decarboxylase, required for uracil biosynthesis; S. cerevisiae URA3; yeast auxotrophic marker, counterselectable with 5-fluoroorotic acid (5-FOA)
   4457..4672    -  promoter       URA3 promoter: S. cerevisiae URA3
   4680..4729    -  misc_feature   bom (fragment): basis of mobility region from pBR322
   4831..4866    -  CDS            rop (fragment): Rop protein, which maintains plasmids at low copy number; rop
   4934..5437    -  misc_feature   CEN/ARS: S. cerevisiae CEN6 centromere fused to an autonomously replicating sequence
   5474..5578    +  promoter       AmpR promoter: bla
   5579..6439    +  CDS            AmpR: β-lactamase; bla; confers resistance to ampicillin, carbenicillin, and related antibiotics
