[The description below was written by a language model from this plasmid's Addgene catalogue record and pLannotate feature annotations shown in this document.]
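Description:
pAG416GAL-DENV_NS3-GS-NS2B is a 6.6 kb yeast expression plasmid built on the Gateway destination vector pAG416GAL-ccdB. It is an E. coli/S. cerevisiae shuttle vector. In bacteria it replicates from a high-copy ColE1/pUC-type origin and is selected with ampicillin through the β-lactamase gene. In yeast it is maintained as a low-copy centromeric plasmid through a CEN6/ARS element and selected by uracil prototrophy through URA3 under its own promoter, a marker that can also be counterselected with 5-FOA. An f1 origin, lac promoter/operator and lacZα remnants, and flanking T3 and T7 promoters are carried over from the pBluescript-derived backbone.

The payload is a dengue virus protease cassette inserted by Gateway recombination, so it is flanked by attB1 and attB2 sites. It lies between the galactose-inducible, Gal4-regulated GAL1 promoter and the CYC1 transcription terminator. The insert joins the NS3 serine protease domain to its NS2B cofactor through a glycine-serine linker, giving a single-chain protease; NS3 needs NS2B for proteolytic activity. The automated annotation splits the roughly 1 kb open reading frame into two dengue polyprotein fragments, the first matched to a DENV-2 entry with an NS3 description. The second is matched to a DENV-1 polyprotein entry, and its displayed text describes NS5. That text is a generic polyprotein annotation rather than evidence of an NS5 insert, and this segment presumably corresponds to the NS2B portion. The serotype is not explicitly stated, and the annotation hits and the linked gene entry do not agree on one.

The plasmid provides galactose-controlled expression of active DENV protease in yeast. It was deposited with work describing a multiplexed method for identifying viral protease inhibitors.
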