Addgene plasmid #201940: pAG416GAL-DENV_NS3-GS-NS2B
Purpose: Expresses DENV NS2B-NS3 protease (with GS linker) from a GAL promoter with a URA3 marker
Depositing lab: Alejandro Chavez. Depositing organization: University of California, San Diego (UCSD). Publication: A multiplex method for rapidly identifying viral protease inhibitors. Hong SJ, Resnick SJ, Iketani S, Cha JW, Albert BA, Fazekas CT, Chang CW, Liu H, Dagan S, Abagyan MR, Fajtova P, Culbertson B, Brace B, Reddem ER, Forouhar F, Glickman JF, Balkovec JM, Stockwell BR, Shapiro L, O'Donoghue AJ, Sabo Y, Freundlich JS, Ho DD, Chavez A. Mol Syst Biol. 2025 Feb;21(2):158-172. doi: 10.1038/s44320-024-00082-1. Epub 2025 Jan 6. PubMed 39762652.
Backbone
  Vector backbone: pAG416GAL-ccdB
  Vector type: Yeast Expression
  Selectable markers: URA3
Growth in bacteria
  Bacterial resistance: Ampicillin, 100 μg/mL
  Growth temperature: 37°C
  Growth strain: DH5alpha
  Copy number: Unknown
Gene/Insert
  Gene/Insert name: DENV NS3-GS-NS2B (alt name: Dengue Virus NS3-GS-NS2B)
  Entrez Gene: POLY (a.k.a. DV1_gp1, polyprotein gene)
  Promoter: GAL1
  Cloning method: Gateway Cloning
  Sequencing primers: 5′ TCAAATGTAATAAAAGTATCAACAAAA
Terms and licenses: Academic/Nonprofit Terms; Industry Terms: Not Available to Industry
How to cite: pAG416GAL-DENV_NS3-GS-NS2B was a gift from Alejandro Chavez (Addgene plasmid # 201940 ; http://n2t.net/addgene:201940 ; RRID:Addgene_201940)
